Addgene plasmid #210224: pSMOX-mNG::LacI-V3
Purpose: Integrates a T7 RNA polymerase, tetracycline repressor and an mNeongreen Lac repressor fusion protein with a puromycin drug selection marker into the tubulin locus.
Depositing lab: Calvin Tiengwe. Depositing organization: Imperial College London. Publication: Imaging of genomic loci in Trypanosoma brucei using an optimised LacO-LacI system. Budzak J, Goodwin I, Tiengwe C, Rudenko G. Mol Biochem Parasitol. 2023 Dec;256:111598. doi: 10.1016/j.molbiopara.2023.111598. Epub 2023 Nov 3. PubMed 37923299.
Backbone
  Vector backbone: pSMOX
  Backbone manufacturer: Generated in: PMID: 22645659
  Backbone size w/o insert (bp): 8422
  Total vector size (bp): 10198
  Vector type: Trypanosoma brucei expression
  Selectable markers: Puromycin
Growth in bacteria
  Bacterial resistance: Ampicillin, 100 μg/mL
  Growth temperature: 37°C
  Growth strain: DH5alpha
  Copy number: Unknown
Gene/Insert
  Gene/Insert name: mNeongreen Lac repressor fusion protein
  Insert size (bp): 1710
  Promoter: Pol II readthrough transcription after integration
  Cloning method: Gibson Cloning
  Sequencing primers: 5′ N/A; 3′ N/A
Resource information
  A portion of this plasmid was derived from a plasmid made by: The mNeongreen sequence was amplified from the pPOT plasmid series and was obtained from Sam Dean PMID: 25567099. The LacI sequence was obtained from Addgene #59481.
Terms and licenses: Academic/Nonprofit Terms; Industry Terms: Not Available to Industry
Depositor comments: Digest with HindIII for transfection into trypanosomes.
How to cite: pSMOX-mNG::LacI-V3 was a gift from Calvin Tiengwe (Addgene plasmid # 210224 ; http://n2t.net/addgene:210224 ; RRID:Addgene_210224)
