[The description below was written by a language model from this plasmid's Addgene catalogue record and pLannotate feature annotations shown in this document.]
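Description:
pSMOX-mNG::LacI-V3 is an integrative expression plasmid for Trypanosoma brucei, built on the pSMOX backbone by Gibson cloning. It is propagated in E. coli through a ColE1/pUC-type origin and an ampicillin resistance gene (bla with its own promoter). The annotated backbone also carries short pBR322-derived remnants (fragments of the tetracycline efflux gene, bom and rop, plus a small lacI fragment) that are not expected to be functional. The catalogue lists a total size of about 10.2 kb, whereas the sequenced record behind the feature table is about 10.6 kb; the record does not explain the difference.

The payload is a tandem array of same-strand open reading frames: T7 RNA polymerase, puromycin N-acetyltransferase, the tetracycline repressor TetR, and an mNeonGreen coding sequence followed closely by lacI, together forming the mNeonGreen::LacI fusion insert. No dedicated promoter is annotated. According to the record, expression depends on RNA polymerase II readthrough transcription once the linearised construct has integrated into the tubulin locus, with puromycin used to select transfected parasites. The tubulin targeting sequences and the intergenic RNA-processing regions that presumably separate the genes are not annotated in the feature table.

T7 RNA polymerase and TetR are the standard components for T7-driven, tetracycline-regulated expression, so integration yields a cell line suited to inducible transgenes. The fluorescent Lac repressor binds lac operator arrays inserted elsewhere in the genome. The associated publication title indicates use in an optimised LacO-LacI system for imaging genomic loci in T. brucei.
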