Features (pLannotate 1.2.2; 12 found; start..end, strand, type, name):
    327..2948    +  CDS            RPOL_BPT7: Experimental evidence at protein level: Swiss-Prot protein existence level 1. Highly processive DNA-dependent RNA polymerase that catalyzes the transcription of class II and class III viral genes. Recognizes a specific promoter sequence and enters first into an 'abortive phase' where very short transcripts are synthesized and released before proceeding to the processive transcription of long RNA chains. Unwinds the double-stranded DNA to expose the coding strand for templating. Participates in the initiation of viral DNA replication presumably by making primers accessible to the DNA polymerase
   3315..3912    +  CDS            PuroR (fragment): puromycin N-acetyltransferase; pac from Streptomyces alboniger; confers resistance to puromycin
   4333..4947    +  CDS            tetR: TETR2_ECOLX - Experimental evidence at protein level: Swiss-Prot protein existence level 1. TetR is the repressor of the tetracycline resistance element; its N-terminal region forms a helix-turn-helix structure and binds DNA. Binding of tetracycline to TetR reduces the repressor affinity for the tetracycline resistance gene (tetA) promoter operator sites. From Escherichia coli.
   5317..5997    +  CDS            mNeonGreen: mNeonGreen is a basic (constitutively fluorescent) green/yellow fluorescent protein published in 2013, derived from Branchiostoma lanceolatum. It is reported to be a very rapidly-maturing monomer with moderate acid sensitivity.
   6034..7098    +  CDS            lacI: lac repressor; lacI; The lac repressor binds to the lac operator to inhibit transcription in E. coli. This inhibition can be relieved by adding lactose or isopropyl-β-D-thiogalactopyranoside (IPTG).
   7572..7847    +  CDS            TcR (fragment): tetracycline efflux protein; tet; confers resistance to tetracycline
   7848..7896    -  misc_feature   bom (fragment): basis of mobility region from pBR322
   7998..8033    -  CDS            rop (fragment): Rop protein, which maintains plasmids at low copy number; rop
   8128..8232    +  promoter       AmpR promoter: bla
   8233..9093    +  CDS            AmpR: β-lactamase; bla; confers resistance to ampicillin, carbenicillin, and related antibiotics
   9264..9852    +  rep_origin     ori: high-copy-number ColE1/pMB1/pBR322/pUC origin of replication
  10035..10088   +  CDS            lacI (fragment): lac repressor; lacI; The lac repressor binds to the lac operator to inhibit transcription in E. coli. This inhibition can be relieved by adding lactose or isopropyl-β-D-thiogalactopyranoside (IPTG).
>Addgene plasmid #210224 | pSMOX-mNG::LacI-V3 | addgene full sequence | sequence record 415797 | Addgene NGS Result
CATTTATGTTCTTTCTTTCTTTCTTTTGTGAATTTGTTTTCTGTCTCAAATGTTTTTAATTCGCTTGGGA
CCTATGTTTTTCTTGTTTTTTTGCTCACCCTTTGTGTAGGAGGCACCCTGTCACGTCTGTGGTTGCGTGT
ATGCCTTCCTTCCCCTTATTCGCTTCTTCCTGTCGTGTCACACCTCTTTCTCTCTCTCCCTTTCCGCCTT
TTCTTTCAATCTTGTTTTCTCGACCAGCCCTACTAGAGGAGAAAGAATAGTAACCCTTTCATCAAAGAAA
ATAGTTCAAACGAATTACTAGTATGCGCGGCCACAAGCGCTCGCGCGAGTTCTCTGACATCGAGCTGGCC
GCGATCCCGTTCAACACGCTGGCGGACCACTACGGCGAGCGCCTCGCGAGAGAGCAGCTGGCGCTGGAAC
ATGAGAGCTACGAGATGGGCGAGGCCCGCTTCCGCAAGATGTTTGAGCGGCAGCTGAAGGCGGGCGAGGT
GGCGGACAACGCGGCGGCGAAGCCGCTGATTACCACGCTGCTGCCAAAGATGATCGCGCGCATCAACGAC
TGGTTCGAGGAGGTGAAGGCGAAGCGCGGAAAGCGTCCGACGGCGTTCCAGTTCCTGCAGGAGATTAAGC
CGGAGGCGGTGGCCTACATCACGATCAAGACGACCCTGGCTTGCCTCACCTCGGCCGACAACACTACTGT
CCAGGCGGTGGCCTCGGCGATTGGCCGTGCGATTGAGGACGAGGCGCGGTTCGGCCGCATCCGCGACCTG
GAGGCGAAGCACTTCAAGAAGAACGTGGAGGAGCAACTGAACAAGCGAGTGGGCCACGTGTACAAGAAGG
CGTTCATGCAGGTCGTGGAGGCGGACATGCTGAGCAAAGGCCTGCTGGGCGGCGAGGCGTGGTCATCGTG
GCACAAGGAGGACAGCATCCACGTTGGCGTCCGCTGCATCGAGATGCTGATCGAGTCGACGGGCATGGTG
TCTCTGCACCGTCAGAACGCCGGCGTGGTGGGTCAGGACAGCGAGACGATCGAGCTGGCGCCGGAGTACG
CAGAGGCGATCGCGACCCGTGCCGGCGCGCTGGCGGGCATCAGCCCGATGTTCCAGCCGTGCGTTGTGCC
GCCGAAGCCTTGGACTGGCATCACCGGCGGGGGCTACTGGGCGAACGGTCGCCGCCCGCTGGCGCTGGTG
CGTACGCACTCCAAAAAGGCGCTGATGCGCTACGAGGACGTGTACATGCCAGAGGTGTACAAGGCGATCA
ACATCGCGCAGAACACCGCGTGGAAGATCAACAAGAAGGTGCTGGCGGTGGCGAACGTAATCACGAAGTG
GAAGCACTGTCCGGTGGAGGATATCCCGGCGATCGAGCGTGAGGAGCTGCCGATGAAGCCGGAGGACATC
GACATGAACCCGGAGGCGCTGACCGCCTGGAAGCGCGCCGCGGCTGCGGTGTACCGCAAGGACCGCGCGC
GGAAGTCGCGCCGCATCTCCCTGGAGTTCATGCTCGAGCAGGCGAATAAATTCGCGAACCACAAGGCCAT
TTGGTTTCCCTATAACATGGACTGGCGCGGTCGCGTGTACGCGGTCTCGATGTTCAACCCGCAGGGCAAC
GACATGACCAAGGGCCTGCTTACGCTGGCGAAGGGCAAGCCGATCGGCAAGGAGGGCTACTACTGGCTCA
AGATCCACGGTGCGAACTGCGCGGGCGTGGACAAGGTGCCGTTCCCGGAGAGGATCAAGTTCATTGAGGA
GAACCACGAGAATATCATGGCGTGCGCGAAGAGCCCGCTGGAGAACACCTGGTGGGCGGAGCAGGACAGC
CCTTTCTGCTTCCTGGCGTTCTGCTTCGAGTACGCCGGCGTGCAGCACCACGGCCTCTCCTACAACTGCT
CCCTGCCACTGGCGTTCGATGGGTCCTGCTCTGGCATCCAGCACTTCTCTGCGATGCTGCGTGACGAGGT
GGGTGGCCGCGCAGTGAACCTGCTGCCGAGCGAGACGGTGCAGGATATCTACGGCATCGTGGCGAAGAAG
GTGAACGAGATCCTGCAGGCGGACGCGATCAATGGCACGGACAACGAGGTGGTGACGGTGACCGACGAGA
ACACCGGCGAGATCTCCGAAAAGGTCAAGCTGGGCACGAAGGCGCTGGCGGGTCAGTGGCTCGCGCACGG
CGTGACCCGCTCGGTAACGAAGCGCTCGGTGATGACGCTGGCGTACGGCTCGAAGGAGTTCGGCTTCCGC
CAGCAGGTGCTCGAGGACACGATCCAGCCGGCGATCGACAGCGGTAAGGGCCCCATGTTCACGCAGCCGA
ACCAGGCGGCGGGCTACATGGCGAAGCTGATCTGGGAGTCGGTTAGCGTCACGGTGGTGGCGGCGGTCGA
GGCGATGAACTGGCTCAAGAGCGCGGCCAAGCTGCTGGCGGCGGAGGTAAAGGACAAGAAGACCGGCGAG
ATCCTGCGCAAGCGCTGCGCGGTGCACTGGGTGACGCCGGACGGCTTCCCCGTGTGGCAGGAGTACAAGA
AGCCGATCCAGACGCGCCTGAATCTGATGTTCCTCGGCCAGTTCCGCCTGCAGCCGACGATCAACACCAA
CAAGGACAGCGAGATTGATGCGCACAAGCAAGAGTCGGGCATCGCACCGAACTTCGTGCACAGCCAGGAC
GGCTCCCACCTTCGCAAGACGGTGGTCTGGGCGCACGAGAAATACGGCATCGAGTCTTTCGCACTTATCC
ACGACTCTTTCGGCACGATCCCCGCGGACGCAGCCAACCTGTTTAAGGCGGTGCGCGAGACGATGGTGGA
TACGTACGAGAGCTGCGACGTGCTTGCGGACTTTTACGACCAGTTCGCCGACCAGCTGCACGAGTCTCAG
CTGGACAAGATGCCTGCCCTCCCGGCCAAGGGCAACCTGAACCTTCGCGACATCCTCGAGTCTGACTTCG
CGTTCGCGTAAGGATCCCGCTGCGCTTAAGTGTCTTTCATTATAATCAATGTATAACCTTTATGTAGTAT
TTCAATCTATGCCGCTGTGTACGTGCACTGCGGTGCCTATCCTTCGGCATTAGAGAGTCACTGTTTGTGT
AGATCGTAGCTGCATGTCTGACATCTGGTTCATTAGTGCCGTTTTGAGTCTGCACTGTTGTGCAACTTGA
TATGCATCACTGCACACCAACCGTGTGTTTCCTCCTTTGGGTGCACCCTTTAATCCTTGTTTTCTCCTTT
TTTGTCTCTTTCCCCCTCGAAAAGGTGTCAAACTACTGCCGCATAAACTACGGTTATCCCAAATTTAAGA
GAAAGCAATAAAGCATCAGAATTCATGACCGAGTACAAGCCCACGGTGCGCCTCGCCACCCGCGACGACG
TCCCCCGGGCCGTACGCACCCTCGCCGCCGCGTTCGCCGACTACCCCGCCACGCGCCACACCGTCGACCC
GGACCGCCACATCGAGCGGGTCACCGAGCTGCAAGAACTCTTCCTCACGCGCGTCGGGCTCGACATCGGC
AAGGTGTGGGTCGCGGACGACGGCGCCGCGGTGGCGGTCTGGACCACGCCGGAGAGCGTCGAAGCGGGGG
CGGTGTTCGCCGAGATCGGCCCGCGCATGGCCGAGTTGAGCGGTTCCCGGCTGGCCGCGCAGCAACAGAT
GGAAGGCCTCCTGGCGCCGCACCGGCCCAAGGAGCCCGCGTGGTTCCTGGCCACCGTCGGCGTCTCGCCC
GACCACCAGGGCAAGGGTCTGGGCAGCGCCGTCGTGCTCCCCGGAGTGGAGGCGGCCGAGCGCGCCGGGG
TGCCCGCCTTCCTGGAGACCTCCGCGCCCCGCAACCTCCCCTTCTACGAGCGGCTCGGCTTCACCGTCAC
CGCCGACGTCGAGGTGCCCGAAGGACCGCGCACCTGGTGCATGACCCGCAAGCCCGGTGCCTAACCATGG
CGCTGCGCTTAAGTGTCTTTCATTATAATCAATGTATAACCTTTATGTAGTATTTCAATCTATGCCGCTG
TGTACGTGCACTGCGGTGCCTATCCTTCGGCATTAGAGAGTCACTGTTTGTGTAGATCGTAGCTGCATGT
CTGACATCTGGTTCATTAGTGCCGTTTTGAGTCTGCACTGTTGTGCAACTTGATATGCATCACTGCACAC
CAACCGTGTGTTTCCTCCTTTGGGTGCACCCTTTAATCCTTGTCTTCTCCTTTTTTGTCTCTTTCCCCCT
CGAAAAGGTGTCAAACTACTGCCGCATAAACTACGGTTATCCCAAATTTAAGAGAAAGCAATAAAGCATC
ACCTAGGGATAACAGGGTAATGCATGCAAGCTAGGATGCGCGGCCACAAGCGCTCCAGGGAGCGCCTGGA
CAAGAGCAAGGTCATTAACAGCGCGCTCGAGCTGCTCAACGAGGTGGGCATTGAGGGTCTCACCACGCGC
AAGCTCGCGCAGAAGCTCGGCGTCGAGCAGCCCACGCTCTACTGGCACGTGAAGAACAAGCGCGCGCTCC
TCGACGCGCTGGCGATCGAGATGCTGGATCGCCACCACACCCACTTTTGCCCCCTCGAGGGTGAGAGCTG
GCAGGACTTTCTCCGCAACAACGCGAAGAGCTTTCGCTGCGCCCTGCTCAGCCACCGCGACGGCGCCAAG
GTGCACCTGGGTACCCGCCCGACGGAGAAGCAGTACGAGACGCTCGAGAACCAGCTGGCGTTCCTCTGCC
AGCAGGGCTTTTCGCTGGAGAACGCCCTGTACGCCCTGTCGGCGGTCGGTCACTTCACCCTCGGTTGCGT
CCTGGAGGACCAGGAGCACCAGGTGGCCAAGGAGGAGCGCGAGACCCCGACCACCGACAGCATGCCCCCC
CTCCTCCGCCAGGCGATTGAGCTGTTCGATCACCAGGGTGCCGAGCCGGCGTTCCTGTTCGGCCTGGAGC
TGATTATTTGCGGTCTGGAGAAGCAGCTCAAGTGCGAGTCGGGTTCGTAAGAGCTCCTGCGCTTAAGTGT
CTTTCATTATAATCAATGTATAACCTTTATGTAGTATTTCAATCTATGCCGCTGTGTACGTGCACTGCGG
TGCCTATCCTTCGGCATTAGAGAGTCACTGTTTGTGTAGATCGTAGCTGCATGTCTGACATCTGGTTCAT
TAGTGCCGTTTTGAGTCTGCACTGTTGTGCAACTTGATATGCATCACTGCACACCAACCGTGTGTTTCCT
CCTTTGGGTGCACCCTTTAATCCTTGTCTTCTCCTTTTTTGTCTCTTTCCCCCTCGAAAAGGTGTCAAAC
TACTGCCGCATAAACTACGGTTATCCCAAATTTAAGAGAAAGCAATAAAGCATCACCTCTAGATAGATGG
CCAGCTTGCCAGCAACGCACGAGCTTCATATATTTGGGTCGATCAACGGTGTGGATTTCGACATGGTGGG
TCAAGGCACAGGTAATCCTAATGACGGGTATGAAGAACTCAATTTGAAGAGCACTAAGGGAGATCTCCAG
TTTTCCCCGTGGATTCTTGTGCCGCATATTGGTTATGGTTTTCATCAGTACTTACCATACCCCGATGGAA
TGTCGCCCTTCCAAGCAGCTATGGTGGACGGCTCGGGGTATCAAGTACATCGCACCATGCAATTTGAGGA
CGGAGCATCCCTCACCGTAAACTACCGCTATACGTATGAGGGGAGCCACATAAAAGGTGAGGCTCAAGTT
AAAGGCACAGGCTTCCCAGCTGACGGCCCGGTCATGACCAATTCATTAACCGCTGCTGATTGGTGCCGTT
CTAAGAAGACCTACCCTAACGACAAGACGATCATTAGTACTTTTAAGTGGAGTTATACCACAGGAAACGG
AAAGCGGTATCGAAGCACTGCTCGAACAACCTACACATTTGCGAAGCCAATGGCCGCGAACTACTTGAAG
AACCAGCCAATGTATGTGTTTCGAAAAACGGAACTGAAGCATTCGAAAACCGAGCTTAATTTTAAAGAGT
GGCAGAAGGCGTTTACAGACGTGATGGGGATGGACGAATTGTATAAGGGATCCGGATCAGGATCTGGAAC
ATCTCGAGGGATGGTGAAACCAGTAACGTTATACGATGTCGCAGAGTATGCCGGTGTCTCTTATCAGACC
GTTTCCCGCGTGGTGAACCAGGCCAGCCACGTTTCTGCGAAAACGCGGGAAAAAGTGGAAGCGGCGATGG
CGGAGCTGAATTACATTCCCAACCGCGTGGCACAACAACTGGCGGGCAAACAGTCGTTGCTGATTGGCGT
TGCCACCTCCAGTCTGGCCCTGCACGCGCCGTCGCAAATTGTCGCGGCGATTAAATCTCGCGCCGATCAA
CTGGGTGCCAGCGTGGTGGTGTCGATGGTAGAACGAAGCGGCGTCGAAGCCTGTAAAGCGGCGGTGCACA
ATCTTCTCGCGCAACGCGTCAGTGGGCTGATCATTAACTATCCGCTGGATGACCAGGATGCCATTGCTGT
GGAAGCTGCCTGCACTAATGTTCCGGCGTTATTTCTTGATGTCTCTGACCAGACACCCATCAACAGTATT
ATTTTCTCCCATGAAGACGGTACGCGACTGGGCGTGGAGCATCTGGTCGCATTGGGTCACCAGCAAATCG
CGCTGTTAGCGGGCCCATTAAGTTCTGTCTCGGCGCGTCTGCGTCTGGCTGGCTGGCATAAATATCTCAC
TCGCAATCAAATTCAGCCGATAGCGGAACGGGAAGGCGACTGGAGTGCCATGTCCGGTTTTCAACAAACC
ATGCAAATGCTGAATGAGGGCATCGTTCCCACTGCGATGCTGGTTGCCAACGATCAGATGGCGCTGGGCG
CAATGCGCGCCATTACCGAGTCCGGGCTGCGCGTTGGTGCGGATATCTCGGTAGTGGGATACGACGATAC
CGAAGACAGCTCATGTTATATCCCGCCGTTAACCACCATCAAACAGGATTTTCGCCTGCTGGGGCAAACC
AGCGTGGACCGCTTGCTGCAACTCTCTCAGGGCCAGGCGGTGAAGGGCAATCAGCTGTTGCCCGTCTCAC
TGGTGAAAAGAAAAACCACCCTGGCGCCCAATACGCAAACCGCCTCTCCCCGCGCGTTGGCCGATTCATT
AATGCAGCTGGCACGACAGGTTTCCCGAAGCAGCCTGAGGCCTCCTAAGAAGAAGAGGAAGGTTTGAGGC
TAGCACGCGGACGGGGCATTTCCCGTTCGTCATTAGCAGTAGGTAATGAAGATGTTTGTTTCTCGTCCCC
TTTCTCCTTCGTCCTTCTGTCATTTTGTTCTTTTGTGTTTATGTTTTGTTGTTGTTTTCTTTAATTATTT
TTTTTTCTTCCACGTTTGTGTACATCCGCGCGCCACTCTATTCAGAGAGCCACGGATAGTAGAGGAGGTG
GGAAGGGTATATGAGGGACACGCGTACCATGATGTGGGATGTATTGGGGTCCCTGTCTGTCCTTACGTGA
CTATGTATGAACCGTCACGTGTAAGATGAGCTAGTGAGATCAACAGTACAACTCATCAACACGCCTTCTT
CTCGTTAAATGTACACAATCTTGATCCTCCACCTTTATGGGTCCCATTGTTTGCCTCTTCCGCTGTGAAG
CTTTCTAGCCAGATCCTCTACGCCGGACGCATCGTGGCCGGCATCACCGGCGCCACAGGTGCGGTTGCTG
GCGCCTATATCGCCGACATCACCGATGGGGAAGATCGGGCTCGCCACTTCGGGCTCATGAGCGCTTGTTT
CGGCGTGGGTATGGTGGCAGGCCCCGTGGCCGGGGGACTGTTGGGCGCCATCTCCTTGCACCATTCCTTG
CGGCGGCGGTGCTCAACGGCCTCAACCTACTACTGGGCTGCTTCCTAATGCAGGAGTCGCATAAGGGAGA
GCGTCGAATGGTGCACTCTCAGTACAATCTGCTCTGATGCCGCATAGTTAAGCCAGCCCCGACACCCGCC
AACACCCGCTGACGCGCCCTGACGGGCTTGTCTGCTCCCGGCATCCGCTTACAGACAAGCTGTGACCGTC
TCCGGGAGCTGCATGTGTCAGAGGTTTTCACCGTCATCACCGAAACGCGCGAGACGAAAGGGCCTCGTGA
TACGCCTATTTTTATAGGTTAATGTCATGATAATAATGGTTTCTTAGACGTCAGGTGGCACTTTTCGGGG
AAATGTGCGCGGAACCCCTATTTGTTTATTTTTCTAAATACATTCAAATATGTATCCGCTCATGAGACAA
TAACCCTGATAAATGCTTCAATAATATTGAAAAAGGAAGAGTATGAGTATTCAACATTTCCGTGTCGCCC
TTATTCCCTTTTTTGCGGCATTTTGCCTTCCTGTTTTTGCTCACCCAGAAACGCTGGTGAAAGTAAAAGA
TGCTGAAGATCAGTTGGGTGCACGAGTGGGTTACATCGAACTGGATCTCAACAGCGGTAAGATCCTTGAG
AGTTTTCGCCCCGAAGAACGTTTTCCAATGATGAGCACTTTTAAAGTTCTGCTATGTGGCGCGGTATTAT
CCCGTATTGACGCCGGGCAAGAGCAACTCGGTCGCCGCATACACTATTCTCAGAATGACTTGGTTGAGTA
CTCACCAGTCACAGAAAAGCATCTTACGGATGGCATGACAGTAAGAGAATTATGCAGTGCTGCCATAACC
ATGAGTGATAACACTGCGGCCAACTTACTTCTGACAACGATCGGAGGACCGAAGGAGCTAACCGCTTTTT
TGCACAACATGGGGGATCATGTAACTCGCCTTGATCGTTGGGAACCGGAGCTGAATGAAGCCATACCAAA
CGACGAGCGTGACACCACGATGCCTGTAGCAATGGCAACAACGTTGCGCAAACTATTAACTGGCGAACTA
CTTACTCTAGCTTCCCGGCAACAATTAATAGACTGGATGGAGGCGGATAAAGTTGCAGGACCACTTCTGC
GCTCGGCCCTTCCGGCTGGCTGGTTTATTGCTGATAAATCTGGAGCCGGTGAGCGTGGGTCTCGCGGTAT
CATTGCAGCACTGGGGCCAGATGGTAAGCCCTCCCGTATCGTAGTTATCTACACGACGGGGAGTCAGGCA
ACTATGGATGAACGAAATAGACAGATCGCTGAGATAGGTGCCTCACTGATTAAGCATTGGTAACTGTCAG
ACCAAGTTTACTCATATATACTTTAGATTGATTTAAAACTTCATTTTTAATTTAAAAGGATCTAGGTGAA
GATCCTTTTTGATAATCTCATGACCAAAATCCCTTAACGTGAGTTTTCGTTCCACTGAGCGTCAGACCCC
GTAGAAAAGATCAAAGGATCTTCTTGAGATCCTTTTTTTCTGCGCGTAATCTGCTGCTTGCAAACAAAAA
AACCACCGCTACCAGCGGTGGTTTGTTTGCCGGATCAAGAGCTACCAACTCTTTTTCCGAAGGTAACTGG
CTTCAGCAGAGCGCAGATACCAAATACTGTTCTTCTAGTGTAGCCGTAGTTAGGCCACCACTTCAAGAAC
TCTGTAGCACCGCCTACATACCTCGCTCTGCTAATCCTGTTACCAGTGGCTGCTGCCAGTGGCGATAAGT
CGTGTCTTACCGGGTTGGACTCAAGACGATAGTTACCGGATAAGGCGCAGCGGTCGGGCTGAACGGGGGG
TTCGTGCACACAGCCCAGCTTGGAGCGAACGACCTACACCGAACTGAGATACCTACAGCGTGAGCTATGA
GAAAGCGCCACGCTTCCCGAAGGGAGAAAGGCGGACAGGTATCCGGTAAGCGGCAGGGTCGGAACAGGAG
AGCGCACGAGGGAGCTTCCAGGGGGAAACGCCTGGTATCTTTATAGTCCTGTCGGGTTTCGCCACCTCTG
ACTTGAGCGTCGATTTTTGTGATGCTCGTCAGGGGGGCGGAGCCTATGGAAAAACGCCAGCAACGCGGCC
TTTTTACGGTTCCTGGCCTTTTGCTGGCCTTTTGCTCACATGTTCTTTCCTGCGTTATCCCCTGATTCTG
TGGATAACCGTATTACCGCCTTTGAGTGAGCTGATACCGCTCGCCGCAGCCGAACGACCGAGCGCAGCGA
GTCAGTGAGCGAGGAAGCGGAAGAGCGCCCAATACGCAAACCGCCTCTCCCCGCGCGTTGGCCGATTCAT
TAATGCAGTCGAGGGTGCTCAAGCTGTGTAGCGCACGCGTAAGCTTGTGTTTATAATATCGTTCTTTTTT
ATATCAGTGTAACGATTGCTCACACTTATTTAGGATCAAATTTCACTTACTTTCAAATTTGTGTTGTAAC
AATATAGAAAGGAAAAGCAAGTCATTCAAGCATGATAAGGAACCTTCAGCAGCGCCACTGCGTTAACTTC
CACTCAACATAATAAAATAATAAAGATATTTGAATTTAAAATAAACTTACCTTTCAAAAATCGCAGAAAA
ACACTTGAACGGAACGAAAAAATAAAAAAAACATGCCATCACCATATCAACAACATCACCAGAAAAAAAT
AAAATAAAACCTTATTTAAGGACGAAAAGTAGATACCTATCATTAAACAAAATAAAAAAATCTATCAACA
TATAACATAACATAAGAAATAAAACAATAACTATAATAGAACAATCACAAATATTATTGAATCTCTCCCT
CTCCATATATATATATATATATACCTTCGCACCATGTGTAGGTTTT
